Addgene plasmid #220885: pFHMSPN-avi-TEV-LIC V
Purpose: (Empty Backbone) Donor vector to generate recombinant baculovirus by site-specific transposition in an E. coli host.
Depositing lab: Cheryl Arrowsmith. Depositing organization: University of Toronto.
Backbone
  Vector backbone: pFastBac HTA
  Vector type: Baculovirus Expresssion
  Selectable markers: pFastBac HTA
  Tag / fusion protein: Honeybee melittin signal followed by His, avi and TEV cleavage site (N terminal on backbone)
Growth in bacteria
  Bacterial resistance: Ampicillin, 100 μg/mL
  Growth temperature: 37°C
  Growth strain: DH5alpha
  Copy number: High Copy
Gene/Insert
  Gene/Insert name: None
  Tag / fusion protein: Honeybee melittin signal followed by His, avi and TEV cleavage site (N terminal on backbone)
Terms and licenses: Academic/Nonprofit Terms; Industry Terms: Not Available to Industry
How to cite: pFHMSPN-avi-TEV-LIC V was a gift from Cheryl Arrowsmith (Addgene plasmid # 220885 ; http://n2t.net/addgene:220885 ; RRID:Addgene_220885)
