[The description below was written by a language model from this plasmid's Addgene catalogue record and pLannotate feature annotations shown in this document.]
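Description:
pFHMSPN-avi-TEV-LIC V is an empty baculovirus donor vector built on the pFastBac HTA backbone, intended for producing recombinant baculovirus by site-specific Tn7 transposition in an E. coli host carrying a bacmid. It propagates in standard cloning strains as a high-copy plasmid through a ColE1/pUC-type origin and is selected with ampicillin via the bla gene. An f1 origin is also present, along with a fragment of the pBR322 bom region.

The transposable unit is bounded by the Tn7R and Tn7L ends. Inside it, a gentamicin acetyltransferase gene driven by the integron Pc promoter allows selection of bacmids that have received the cassette. The expression cassette itself uses the Autographa californica polyhedrin promoter, a very late viral promoter that gives strong expression in infected insect cells, and ends with an SV40 polyadenylation signal. Downstream of the promoter lies the honeybee melittin signal sequence, which directs the product into the secretory pathway. According to the catalogue entry it is followed by a His tag, an Avi tag (a substrate for site-specific biotinylation) and a TEV protease cleavage site, all fused to the N-terminus of the inserted protein. These three tag elements are not individually annotated in the feature table.

The cloning position is occupied by a loxP site and a sacB stuffer with its own promoter. SacB levansucrase makes bacteria sucrose-sensitive, so it presumably provides counter-selection against uncut parental vector when a gene replaces the stuffer by ligation-independent cloning, as the vector's name suggests. No insert is present. The vector suits secreted, affinity-purifiable and biotinylatable proteins with removable tags.
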