Features (pLannotate 1.2.2; 18 found; start..end, strand, type, name):
      2..456     +  rep_origin     f1 ori (sequence partly withheld): f1 bacteriophage origin of replication; arrow indicates direction of (+) strand synthesis
    482..586     +  promoter       AmpR promoter: bla
    587..1447    +  CDS            AmpR: β-lactamase; bla; confers resistance to ampicillin, carbenicillin, and related antibiotics
   1618..2206    +  rep_origin     ori: high-copy-number ColE1/pMB1/pBR322/pUC origin of replication
   2392..2443    -  misc_feature   bom (fragment): basis of mobility region from pBR322
   2511..2735    -  mobile_element Tn7R: mini-Tn7 element (right end of the Tn7 transposon) Tn7
   2802..3335    -  CDS            GmR: gentamycin acetyltransferase; aacC1; confers resistance to gentamycin
   3505..3533    -  promoter       Pc promoter: intI1 (promoter lies within the coding sequence); class 1 integron promoter
   3511..3858    -  CDS            YPR2_ECOLX (fragment): Protein predicted: Swiss-Prot protein existence level 4. From Escherichia coli.
   3885..3976    +  promoter       polyhedrin promoter: polh from Autographa californica; promoter for the baculovirus polyhedrin gene
   4032..4093    +  sig_peptide    melittin signal sequence: signal sequence from honeybee melittin
   4254..4287    +  protein_bind   loxP: Cre-mediated recombination occurs in the 8-bp core sequence (GCATACAT). Cre recombinase
   4302..4747    +  promoter       sacB promoter: sacR; sacB promoter and control region
   4748..6169    +  CDS            SacB: secreted levansucrase that renders bacterial growth sensitive to sucrose; Bacillus subtilis sacB; negative selection marker
   6273..6356    +  CDS            large T antigen (fragment): large T antigen from SV40 (simian virus 40)
   6379..6513    +  polyA_signal   SV40 poly(A) signal: SV40 polyadenylation signal
   6542..6707    -  mobile_element Tn7L: mini-Tn7 element (left end of the Tn7 transposon) Tn7
   6870..6886    +  CDS            lacZα (fragment): LacZα fragment of β-galactosidase; lacZ fragment
>Addgene plasmid #220885 | pFHMSPN-avi-TEV-LIC V | addgene full sequence | sequence record 436698 | Addgene NGS Result
G
[124 nt withheld, positions 2-125]
C
[91 nt withheld, positions 127-217]
A
[49 nt withheld, positions 219-267]
CCTTTGACGTTGGAGTCCACGTTCTT
[37 nt withheld, positions 294-330]
ACCCTATCTCGGTCTATTCTTTTGATTTATAAGGGATTTTGCCGATTTCGGCCTATTGGTTAAAAAATGA
GCTGATTTAACAAAAATTTAACGCGAATTTTAACAAAATATTAACGCTTACAATTTAGGTGGCACTTTTC
GGGGAAATGTGCGCGGAACCCCTATTTGTTTATTTTTCTAAATACATTCAAATATGTATCCGCTCATGAG
ACAATAACCCTGATAAATGCTTCAATAATATTGAAAAAGGAAGAGTATGAGTATTCAACATTTCCGTGTC
GCCCTTATTCCCTTTTTTGCGGCATTTTGCCTTCCTGTTTTTGCTCACCCAGAAACGCTGGTGAAAGTAA
AAGATGCTGAAGATCAGTTGGGTGCACGAGTGGGTTACATCGAACTGGATCTCAACAGCGGTAAGATCCT
TGAGAGTTTTCGCCCCGAAGAACGTTTTCCAATGATGAGCACTTTTAAAGTTCTGCTATGTGGCGCGGTA
TTATCCCGTATTGACGCCGGGCAAGAGCAACTCGGTCGCCGCATACACTATTCTCAGAATGACTTGGTTG
AGTACTCACCAGTCACAGAAAAGCATCTTACGGATGGCATGACAGTAAGAGAATTATGCAGTGCTGCCAT
AACCATGAGTGATAACACTGCGGCCAACTTACTTCTGACAACGATCGGAGGACCGAAGGAGCTAACCGCT
TTTTTGCACAACATGGGGGATCATGTAACTCGCCTTGATCGTTGGGAACCGGAGCTGAATGAAGCCATAC
CAAACGACGAGCGTGACACCACGATGCCTGTAGCAATGGCAACAACGTTGCGCAAACTATTAACTGGCGA
ACTACTTACTCTAGCTTCCCGGCAACAATTAATAGACTGGATGGAGGCGGATAAAGTTGCAGGACCACTT
CTGCGCTCGGCCCTTCCGGCTGGCTGGTTTATTGCTGATAAATCTGGAGCCGGTGAGCGTGGGTCTCGCG
GTATCATTGCAGCACTGGGGCCAGATGGTAAGCCCTCCCGTATCGTAGTTATCTACACGACGGGGAGTCA
GGCAACTATGGATGAACGAAATAGACAGATCGCTGAGATAGGTGCCTCACTGATTAAGCATTGGTAACTG
TCAGACCAAGTTTACTCATATATACTTTAGATTGATTTAAAACTTCATTTTTAATTTAAAAGGATCTAGG
TGAAGATCCTTTTTGATAATCTCATGACCAAAATCCCTTAACGTGAGTTTTCGTTCCACTGAGCGTCAGA
CCCCGTAGAAAAGATCAAAGGATCTTCTTGAGATCCTTTTTTTCTGCGCGTAATCTGCTGCTTGCAAACA
AAAAAACCACCGCTACCAGCGGTGGTTTGTTTGCCGGATCAAGAGCTACCAACTCTTTTTCCGAAGGTAA
CTGGCTTCAGCAGAGCGCAGATACCAAATACTGTTCTTCTAGTGTAGCCGTAGTTAGGCCACCACTTCAA
GAACTCTGTAGCACCGCCTACATACCTCGCTCTGCTAATCCTGTTACCAGTGGCTGCTGCCAGTGGCGAT
AAGTCGTGTCTTACCGGGTTGGACTCAAGACGATAGTTACCGGATAAGGCGCAGCGGTCGGGCTGAACGG
GGGGTTCGTGCACACAGCCCAGCTTGGAGCGAACGACCTACACCGAACTGAGATACCTACAGCGTGAGCT
ATGAGAAAGCGCCACGCTTCCCGAAGGGAGAAAGGCGGACAGGTATCCGGTAAGCGGCAGGGTCGGAACA
GGAGAGCGCACGAGGGAGCTTCCAGGGGGAAACGCCTGGTATCTTTATAGTCCTGTCGGGTTTCGCCACC
TCTGACTTGAGCGTCGATTTTTGTGATGCTCGTCAGGGGGGCGGAGCCTATGGAAAAACGCCAGCAACGC
GGCCTTTTTACGGTTCCTGGCCTTTTGCTGGCCTTTTGCTCACATGTTCTTTCCTGCGTTATCCCCTGAT
TCTGTGGATAACCGTATTACCGCCTTTGAGTGAGCTGATACCGCTCGCCGCAGCCGAACGACCGAGCGCA
GCGAGTCAGTGAGCGAGGAAGCGGAAGAGCGCCTGATGCGGTATTTTCTCCTTACGCATCTGTGCGGTAT
TTCACACCGCATAGACCAGCCGCGTAACCTGGCAAAATCGGTTACGGTTGAGTAATAAATGGATGCCCTG
CGTAAGCGGGTGTGGGCGGACAATAAAGTCTTAAACTGAACAAAATAGATCTAAACTATGACAATAAAGT
CTTAAACTAGACAGAATAGTTGTAAACTGAAATCAGTCCAGTTATGCTGTGAAAAAGCATACTGGACTTT
TGTTATGGCTAAAGCAAACTCTTCATTTTCTGAAGTGCAAATTGCCCGTCGTATTAAAGAGGGGCGTGGC
CAAGGGCATGGTAAAGACTATATTCGCGGCGTTGTGACAATTTACCGAACAACTCCGCGGCCGGGAAGCC
GATCTCGGCTTGAACGAATTGTTAGGTGGCGGTACTTGGGTCGATATCAAAGTGCATCACTTCTTCCCGT
ATGCCCAACTTTGTATAGAGAGCCACTGCGGGATCGTCACCGTAATCTGCTTGCACGTAGATCACATAAG
CACCAAGCGCGTTGGCCTCATGCTTGAGCAGATTGATGAGCGCGGTGGCAATGCCCTGCCTCCGGTGCTC
GCCGGAGACTGCGAGATCATAGATATAGATCTCACTACGCGGCTGCTCAAACTTGGGCAGAACGTAAGCC
GCGAGAGCGCCAACAACCGCTTCTTGGTCGAAGGCAGCAAGCGCGATGAATGTCTTACTACGGAGCAAGT
TCCCGAGGTAATCGGAGTCCGGCTGATGTTGGGAGTAGGTGGCTACGTCTCCGAACTCACGACCGAAAAG
ATCAAGAGCAGCCCGCATGGATTTGACTTGGTCAGGGCCGAGCCTACATGTGCGAATGATGCCCATACTT
GAGCCACCTAACTTTGTTTTAGGGCGACTGCCCTGCTGCGTAACATCGTTGCTGCTCCATAACATCAAAC
ATCGACCCACGGCGTAACGCGCTTGCTGCTTGGATGCCCGAGGCATAGACTGTACAAAAAAACAGTCATA
ACAAGCCATGAAAACCGCCACTGCGCCGTTACCACCGCTGCGTTCGGTCAAGGTTCTGGACCAGTTGCGT
GAGCGCATACGCTACTTGCATTACAGTTTACGAACCGAACAGGCTTATGTCAACTGGGTTCGTGCCTTCA
TCCGTTTCCACGGTGTGCGTCACCCGGCAACCTTGGGCAGCAGCGAAGTCGAGGCATTTCTGTCCTGGCT
GGCGAACGAGCGCAAGGTTTCGGTCTCCACGCATCGTCAGGCATTGGCGGCCTTGCTGTTCTTCTACGGC
AAGGTGCTGTGCACGGATCTGCCCTGGCTTCAGGAGATCGGAAGACCTCGGCCGTCGCGGCGCTTGCCGG
TGGTGCTGACCCCGGATGAAGTGGTTCGCATCCTCGGTTTTCTGGAAGGCGAGCATCGTTTGTTCGCCCA
GGACTCTAGCTATAGTTCTAGTGGTTGGCTACGTATACTCCGGAATATTAATAGATCATGGAGATAATTA
AAATGATAACCATCTCGCAAATAAATAAGTATTTTACTGTTTTCGTAACAGTTTTGTAATAAAAAAACCT
ATAAATATTCCGGATTATTCATACCGTCCCACCATCGGGCGCGGATCTCGGTCCGAAAACCATGAAATTC
TTAGTCAACGTTGCCCTTGTTTTTATGGTCGTATACATTTCTTACATCTATGCGGCCGCTCCGGAAATGC
ATCATCACCATCACCATGAATTCATGAGCGGCCTGAACGATATTTTTGAAGCGCAGAAAATTGAATGGCA
TGAAGGCAGCGCTGGAGGTTCAGGTGAAAACTTGTATTTCCAGGGCATTATGAGTTCTCCTCCTGAAAGA
TCCATAACTTCGTATAGCATACATTATACGAAGTTATGCGGCCGCGACGTCCACATATACCTGCCGTTCA
CTATTATTTAGTGAAATGAGATATTATGATATTTTCTGAATTGTGATTAAAAAGGCAACTTTATGCCCAT
GCAACAGAAACTATAAAAAATACAGAGAATGAAAAGAAACAGATAGATTTTTTAGTTCTTTAGGCCCGTA
GTCTGCAAATCCTTTTATGATTTTCTATCAAACAAAAGAGGAAAATAGACCAGTTGCAATCCAAACGAGA
GTCTAATAGAATGAGGTCGAAAAGTAAATCGCGCGGGTTTGTTACTGATAAAGCAGGCAAGACCTAAAAT
GTGTAAAGGGCAAAGTGTATACTTTGGCGTCACCCCTTACATATTTTAGGTCTTTTTTTATTGTGCGTAA
CTAACTTGCCATCTTCAAACAGGAGGGCTGGAAGAAGCAGACCGCTAACACAGTACATAAAAAAGGAGAC
ATGAACGATGAACATCAAAAAGTTTGCAAAACAAGCAACAGTATTAACCTTTACTACCGCACTGCTGGCA
GGAGGCGCAACTCAAGCGTTTGCGAAAGAAACGAACCAAAAGCCATATAAGGAAACATACGGCATTTCCC
ATATTACACGCCATGATATGCTGCAAATCCCTGAACAGCAAAAAAATGAAAAATATAAAGTTCCTGAGTT
CGATTCGTCCACAATTAAAAATATCTCTTCTGCAAAAGGCCTGGACGTTTGGGACAGCTGGCCATTACAA
AACACTGACGGCACTGTCGCAAACTATCACGGCTACCACATCGTCTTTGCATTAGCCGGAGATCCTAAAA
ATGCGGATGACACATCGATTTACATGTTCTATCAAAAAGTCGGCGAAACTTCTATTGACAGCTGGAAAAA
CGCTGGCCGCGTCTTTAAAGACAGCGACAAATTCGATGCAAATGATTCTATCCTAAAAGACCAAACACAA
GAATGGTCAGGTTCAGCCACATTTACATCTGACGGAAAAATCCGTTTATTCTACACTGATTTCTCCGGTA
AACATTACGGCAAACAAACACTGACAACTGCACAAGTTAACGTATCAGCATCAGACAGCTCTTTGAACAT
CAACGGTGTAGAGGATTATAAATCAATCTTTGACGGTGACGGAAAAACGTATCAAAATGTACAGCAGTTC
ATCGATGAAGGCAACTACAGCTCAGGCGACAACCATACGCTGAGAGATCCTCACTACGTAGAAGATAAAG
GCCACAAATACTTAGTATTTGAAGCAAACACTGGAACTGAAGATGGCTACCAAGGCGAAGAATCTTTATT
TAACAAAGCATACTATGGCAAAAGCACATCATTCTTCCGTCAAGAAAGTCAAAAACTTCTGCAAAGCGAT
AAAAAACGCACGGCTGAGTTAGCAAACGGCGCTCTCGGTATGATTGAGCTAAACGATGATTACACACTGA
AAAAAGTGATGAAACCGCTGATTGCATCTAACACAGTAACAGATGAAATTGAACGCGCGAACGTCTTTAA
AATGAACGGCAAATGGTACCTGTTCACTGACTCCCGCGGATCAAAAATGACGATTGACGGCATTACGTCT
AACGATATTTACATGCTTGGTTATGTTTCTAATTCTTTAACTGGCCCATACAAGCCGCTGAACAAAACTG
GCCTTGTGTTAAAAATGGATCTTGATCCTAACGATGTAACCTTTACTTACTCACACTTCGCTGTACCTCA
AGCGAAAGGAAACAATGTCGTGATTACAAGCTATATGACAAACAGAGGATTCTACGCAGACAAACAATCA
ACGTTTGCGCCTAGCTTCCTGCTGAACATCAAAGGCAAGAAAACATCTGTTGTCAAAGACAGCATCCTTG
AACAAGGACAATTAACAGTTAACAAATAAAAACGCAAAAGAAAATGCCGATATCCTATTGGCATTGACGT
CAGGTGGCACTTTTCGAGGAGATCATGCACATGATGACGAAGCTTGTCGAGAAGTACTAGAGGATCATAA
TCAGCCATACCACATTTGTAGAGGTTTTACTTGCTTTAAAAAACCTCCCACACCTCCCCCTGAACCTGAA
ACATAAAATGAATGCAATTGTTGTTGTTAACTTGTTTATTGCAGCTTATAATGGTTACAAATAAAGCAAT
AGCATCACAAATTTCACAAATAAAGCATTTTTTTCACTGCATTCTAGTTGTGGTTTGTCCAAACTCATCA
ATGTATCTTATCATGTCTGGATCTGATCACTGATATCGCCTAGGAGATCCGAACCAGATAAGTGAAATCT
AGTTCCAAACTATTTTGTCATTTTTAATTTTCGTATTAGCTTACGACGCTACACCCAGTTCCCATCTATT
TTGTCACTCTTCCCTAAATAATCCTTAAAAACTCCATTTCCACCCCTCCCAGTTCCCAACTATTTTGTCC
GCCCACAGCGGGGCATTTTTCTTCCTGTTATGTTTTTAATCAAACATCCTGCCAACTCCATGTGACAAAC
CGTCATCTTCGGCTACTTTTTCTCTGTCACAGAATGAAAATTTTTCTGTCATCTCTTCGTTATTAATGTT
TGTAATTGACTGAATATCAACGCTTATTTGCAGCCTGAATGGCGAATGG
